Addgene plasmid #112750: pRK5 GST MetaP2
Purpose: express HA-GST-FRB-MetaP2
Depositing lab: Roberto Zoncu. Depositing organization: University of California, Berkeley. Publication: A nutrient-induced affinity switch controls mTORC1 activation by its Rag GTPase-Ragulator lysosomal scaffold. Lawrence RE, Cho KF, Rappold R, Thrun A, Tofaute M, Kim DJ, Moldavski O, Hurley JH, Zoncu R. Nat Cell Biol. 2018 Sep;20(9):1052-1063. doi: 10.1038/s41556-018-0148-6. Epub 2018 Jul 30. PubMed 30061680.
Backbone
  Vector backbone: pRK5
  Vector type: Mammalian Expression
Growth in bacteria
  Bacterial resistance: Ampicillin, 100 μg/mL
  Growth temperature: 37°C
  Growth strain: DH5alpha
  Copy number: Unknown
Gene/Insert
  Gene/Insert name: HA-GST-FRB-MetaP2
  Species: H. sapiens (human)
  Entrez Gene: METAP2 (a.k.a. MAP2, MNPEP, p67eIF2)
  Tag / fusion protein: GST (N terminal on insert)
  Cloning method: Restriction Enzyme; 5′ cloning site Unknown (unknown if destroyed); 3′ cloning site Unknown (unknown if destroyed)
Terms and licenses: Academic/Nonprofit Terms; Industry Terms: Not Available to Industry
How to cite: pRK5 GST MetaP2 was a gift from Roberto Zoncu (Addgene plasmid # 112750 ; http://n2t.net/addgene:112750 ; RRID:Addgene_112750)
