[The description below was written by a language model from this plasmid's Addgene catalogue record and pLannotate feature annotations shown in this document.]
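Description:
pRK5 GST MetaP2 is a mammalian expression plasmid built on the pRK5 backbone and designed to produce human methionine aminopeptidase 2 (METAP2) as an N-terminally tagged fusion, described in the catalogue as HA-GST-FRB-MetaP2. Transcription is driven by the human cytomegalovirus immediate-early enhancer and promoter, followed by a fragment of CMV intron A and an SP6 phage promoter that could support in vitro transcription. The annotated open reading frame comprises Schistosoma japonicum glutathione S-transferase followed, after a short gap, by the METAP2 coding sequence, and it is terminated by an SV40 polyadenylation signal. The automated annotation does not call an HA epitope or an FRB domain. The roughly 70-nucleotide interval between GST and METAP2 looks too short for a full FRB module, and the unannotated stretch upstream of GST is only about 100 nucleotides. The presence of FRB therefore rests on the catalogue description and is not confirmed by the feature table. A short fragment resembling an immunoglobulin heavy-chain signal sequence lies just after the SP6 promoter, probably a backbone remnant.

For propagation in E. coli the plasmid carries a high-copy ColE1/pUC-type origin and a β-lactamase gene conferring ampicillin resistance, along with an M13 origin for single-stranded DNA production. There are also vestigial lac elements and bom, rop and lacZα fragments. An SV40 enhancer/early promoter region is also present. No mammalian selection marker is annotated, which suits transient transfection. The GST moiety allows glutathione-based pull-down of the fusion. The exact role of this protein is not stated, although the associated study concerns mTORC1 regulation by the Rag GTPase–Ragulator lysosomal scaffold.
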