Features (pLannotate 1.2.2; 21 found; start..end, strand, type, name):
     14..393     +  enhancer       CMV enhancer: human cytomegalovirus immediate early enhancer
    394..597     +  promoter       CMV promoter: human cytomegalovirus (CMV) immediate early promoter
    733..776     +  intron         CMV intron (fragment): modified intron A from human cytomegalovirus
    828..846     +  promoter       SP6 promoter: promoter for bacteriophage SP6 RNA polymerase
    850..887     +  CDS            IgH signal sequence (fragment): signal sequence from the mouse immunoglobulin heavy chain variable region
    994..1647    +  CDS            GST26_SCHJA: Experimental evidence at protein level: Swiss-Prot protein existence level 1. GST isoenzymes appear to play a central role in the parasite detoxification system. Other functions are also suspected including a role in increasing the solubility of haematin in the parasite gut. From Schistosoma japonicum (Blood fluke).
   1720..3150    +  CDS            METAP2 (sequence partly withheld): MAP2_HUMAN - Also known as MNPEP, P67EIF2. Experimental evidence at protein level: Swiss-Prot protein existence level 1. Protects eukaryotic initiation factor EIF2S1 from translation-inhibiting phosphorylation by inhibitory kinases such as EIF2AK2/PKR and EIF2AK1/HCR. Plays a critical role in the regulation of protein synthesis. From Homo sapiens (Human).
   3200..3334    +  polyA_signal   SV40 poly(A) signal: SV40 polyadenylation signal
   3403..3760    +  promoter       SV40 promoter: SV40 enhancer and early promoter
   3779..3933    +  CDS            lacZα (fragment): LacZα fragment of β-galactosidase; lacZ fragment
   3939..3990    -  misc_feature   bom (fragment): basis of mobility region from pBR322
   4009..4389    +  rep_origin     M13 ori (sequence partly withheld): M13 bacteriophage origin of replication; arrow indicates direction of (+) strand synthesis
   4465..4514    -  misc_feature   bom (fragment): basis of mobility region from pBR322
   4616..4651    -  CDS            rop (fragment): Rop protein, which maintains plasmids at low copy number; rop
   4746..4850    +  promoter       AmpR promoter: bla
   4851..5711    +  CDS            AmpR: β-lactamase; bla; confers resistance to ampicillin, carbenicillin, and related antibiotics
   5882..6470    +  rep_origin     ori: high-copy-number ColE1/pMB1/pBR322/pUC origin of replication
   6653..6745    +  CDS            lacI (fragment): lac repressor; lacI; The lac repressor binds to the lac operator to inhibit transcription in E. coli. This inhibition can be relieved by adding lactose or isopropyl-β-D-thiogalactopyranoside (IPTG).
   6758..6779    +  protein_bind   CAP binding site: CAP binding activates transcription in the presence of cAMP. E. coli catabolite activator protein
   6794..6824    +  promoter       lac promoter: promoter for the E. coli lac operon
   6832..6848    +  protein_bind   lac operator: The lac repressor binds to the lac operator to inhibit transcription in E. coli. This inhibition can be relieved by adding lactose or isopropyl-β-D-thiogalactopyranoside (IPTG). lac repressor encoded by lacI
>Addgene plasmid #112750 | pRK5 GST MetaP2 | addgene full sequence | sequence record 224952 | Addgene NGS Result
TTCGAGCTCGCCCGACATTGATTATTGACTAGTTATTAATAGTAATCAATTACGGGGTCATTAGTTCATA
GCCCATATATGGAGTTCCGCGTTACATAACTTACGGTAAATGGCCCGCCTGGCTGACCGCCCAACGACCC
CCGCCCATTGACGTCAATAATGACGTATGTTCCCATAGTAACGCCAATAGGGACTTTCCATTGACGTCAA
TGGGTGGAGTATTTACGGTAAACTGCCCACTTGGCAGTACATCAAGTGTATCATATGCCAAGTACGCCCC
CTATTGACGTCAATGACGGTAAATGGCCCGCCTGGCATTATGCCCAGTACATGACCTTATGGGACTTTCC
TACTTGGCAGTACATCTACGTATTAGTCATCGCTATTACCATGGTGATGCGGTTTTGGCAGTACATCAAT
GGGCGTGGATAGCGGTTTGACTCACGGGGATTTCCAAGTCTCCACCCCATTGACGTCAATGGGAGTTTGT
TTTGGCACCAAAATCAACGGGACTTTCCAAAATGTCGTAACAACTCCGCCCCATTGACGCAAATGGGCGG
TAGGCGTGTACGGTGGGAGGTCTATATAAGCAGAGCTCGTTTAGTGAACCGTCAGATCGCCTGGAGACGC
CATCCACGCTGTTTTGACCTCCATAGAAGACACCGGGACCGATCCAGCCTCCGCGGCCGGGAACGGTGCA
TTGGAACGCGGATTCCCCGTGCCAAGAGTGACGTAAGTACCGCCTATAGAGTCTATAGGCCCACCCCCTT
GGCTTCGTTAGAACGCGGCTACAATTAATACATAACCTTATGTATCATACACATACGATTTAGGTGACAC
TATAGAATAACATCCACTTTGCCTTTCTCTCCACAGGTGTCCACTCCCAGGTCCAACTGCACCTCGGTTC
TATCGATTGAATTCGCCACCATGGGCTACCCCTATGATGTGCCTGACTACGCAGATCTCAATGGTGGTGG
TGGTGGGTCGAGAATGTCCCCTATACTAGGTTATTGGAAAATTAAGGGCCTTGTGCAACCCACTCGACTT
CTTTTGGAATATCTTGAAGAAAAATATGAAGAGCATTTGTATGAGCGCGATGAAGGTGATAAATGGCGAA
ACAAAAAGTTTGAATTGGGTTTGGAGTTTCCCAATCTTCCTTATTATATTGATGGTGATGTTAAATTAAC
ACAGTCTATGGCCATCATACGTTATATAGCTGACAAGCACAACATGTTGGGTGGTTGTCCAAAAGAGCGT
GCAGAGATTTCAATGCTTGAAGGAGCGGTTTTGGATATTAGATACGGTGTTTCGAGAATTGCATATAGTA
AAGACTTTGAAACTCTCAAAGTTGATTTTCTTAGCAAGCTACCTGAAATGCTGAAAATGTTCGAAGATCG
TTTATGTCATAAAACATATTTAAATGGTGATCATGTAACCCATCCTGACTTCATGTTGTATGACGCTCTT
GATGTTGTTTTATACATGGACCCAATGTGCCTGGATGCGTTCCCAAAATTAGTTTGTTTTAAAAAACGTA
TTGAAGCTATCCCACAAATTGATAAGTACTTGAAATCCAGCAAGTATATAGCATGGCCTTTGCAGGGCTG
GCAAGCCACGTTTGGTGGTGGCGACCATCCTCCAAAAGGTGGAGGTGGTGGGTCGGGCGGAGGTGGATCT
GGCGGAGGTGGATCGGGCGGAGGTGGATCAGCGTCGACGATGGCGGGTGTGGAGGAGGTAGCGGCCTCCG
GGAGCCACCTGAATGGCGACCTGGATCCAGACGACAGGGAAGAAGGAGCTGCCTCTACGGCTGAGGAAGC
AGCCAAGAAAAAAAGACGAAAGAAGAAGAAGAGCAAAGGGCCTTCTGCAGGGGAACAGGAACCTGATAAA
GAATCAGGAGCCTCAGTGGATGAAGTAGCAAGACAGTTGGAAAGATCAGCATTGGAAGATAAAGAAAGAG
ATGAAGATGATGAAGATGGAGATGGCGATGGAGATGGAGCAACTGGAAAGAAGAAGAAAAAGAAGAAGAA
GAAGAGAGGACCAAAA
[1092 nt withheld, positions 2047-3138]
GGAGATGACTATTAAGCGGCCGCTAAGTAAGTAAGGATCCCCAGCTTGGCCGCCATGGCCCAACTTGTTT
ATTGCAGCTTATAATGGTTACAAATAAAGCAATAGCATCACAAATTTCACAAATAAAGCATTTTTTTCAC
TGCATTCTAGTTGTGGTTTGTCCAAACTCATCAATGTATCTTATCATGTCTGGATCGGGAATTAATTCGG
CGCAGCACCATGGCCTGAAATAACCTCTGAAAGAGGAACTTGGTTAGGTACCTTCTGAGGCGGAAAGAAC
CAGCTGTGGAATGTGTGTCAGTTAGGGTGTGGAAAGTCCCCAGGCTCCCCAGCAGGCAGAAGTATGCAAA
GCATGCATCTCAATTAGTCAGCAACCAGGTGTGGAAAGTCCCCAGGCTCCCCAGCAGGCAGAAGTATGCA
AAGCATGCATCTCAATTAGTCAGCAACCATAGTCCCGCCCCTAACTCCGCCCATCCCGCCCCTAACTCCG
CCCAGTTCCGCCCATTCTCCGCCCCATGGCTGACTAATTTTTTTTATTTATGCAGAGGCCGAGGCCGCCT
CGGCCTCTGAGCTATTCCAGAAGTAGTGAGGAGGCTTTTTTGGAGGCCTAGGCTTTTGCAAAAAGCTGTT
AACAGCTTGGCACTGGCCGTCGTTTTACAACGTCGTGACTGGGAAAACCCTGGCGTTACCCAACTTAATC
GCCTTGCAGCACATCCCCCTTTCGCCAGCTGGCGTAATAGCGAAGAGGCCCGCACCGATCGCCCTTCCCA
ACAGTTGCGCAGCCTGAATGGCGAATGGCGCCTGATGCGGTATTTTCTCCTTACGCATCTGTGCGGTATT
TCACACCGCATA
[142 nt withheld, positions 3991-4132]
C
[141 nt withheld, positions 4134-4274]
CCTTTGACGTTGGAGTCCACGTTCTTT
[37 nt withheld, positions 4302-4338]
ACCCTATCTCGGGCTATTCTTTTGATTTATAAGGGATTTTGCCGATTTCGGCCTATTGGTTAAAAAATGA
GCTGATTTAACAAAAATTTAACGCGAATTTTAACAAAATATTAACGTTTACAATTTTATGGTGCACTCTC
AGTACAATCTGCTCTGATGCCGCATAGTTAAGCCAGCCCCGACACCCGCCAACACCCGCTGACGCGCCCT
GACGGGCTTGTCTGCTCCCGGCATCCGCTTACAGACAAGCTGTGACCGTCTCCGGGAGCTGCATGTGTCA
GAGGTTTTCACCGTCATCACCGAAACGCGCGAGACGAAAGGGCCTCGTGATACGCCTATTTTTATAGGTT
AATGTCATGATAATAATGGTTTCTTAGACGTCAGGTGGCACTTTTCGGGGAAATGTGCGCGGAACCCCTA
TTTGTTTATTTTTCTAAATACATTCAAATATGTATCCGCTCATGAGACAATAACCCTGATAAATGCTTCA
ATAATATTGAAAAAGGAAGAGTATGAGTATTCAACATTTCCGTGTCGCCCTTATTCCCTTTTTTGCGGCA
TTTTGCCTTCCTGTTTTTGCTCACCCAGAAACGCTGGTGAAAGTAAAAGATGCTGAAGATCAGTTGGGTG
CACGAGTGGGTTACATCGAACTGGATCTCAACAGCGGTAAGATCCTTGAGAGTTTTCGCCCCGAAGAACG
TTTTCCAATGATGAGCACTTTTAAAGTTCTGCTATGTGGCGCGGTATTATCCCGTATTGACGCCGGGCAA
GAGCAACTCGGTCGCCGCATACACTATTCTCAGAATGACTTGGTTGAGTACTCACCAGTCACAGAAAAGC
ATCTTACGGATGGCATGACAGTAAGAGAATTATGCAGTGCTGCCATAACCATGAGTGATAACACTGCGGC
CAACTTACTTCTGACAACGATCGGAGGACCGAAGGAGCTAACCGCTTTTTTGCACAACATGGGGGATCAT
GTAACTCGCCTTGATCGTTGGGAACCGGAGCTGAATGAAGCCATACCAAACGACGAGCGTGACACCACGA
TGCCTGTAGCAATGGCAACAACGTTGCGCAAACTATTAACTGGCGAACTACTTACTCTAGCTTCCCGGCA
ACAATTAATAGACTGGATGGAGGCGGATAAAGTTGCAGGACCACTTCTGCGCTCGGCCCTTCCGGCTGGC
TGGTTTATTGCTGATAAATCTGGAGCCGGTGAGCGTGGGTCTCGCGGTATCATTGCAGCACTGGGGCCAG
ATGGTAAGCCCTCCCGTATCGTAGTTATCTACACGACGGGGAGTCAGGCAACTATGGATGAACGAAATAG
ACAGATCGCTGAGATAGGTGCCTCACTGATTAAGCATTGGTAACTGTCAGACCAAGTTTACTCATATATA
CTTTAGATTGATTTAAAACTTCATTTTTAATTTAAAAGGATCTAGGTGAAGATCCTTTTTGATAATCTCA
TGACCAAAATCCCTTAACGTGAGTTTTCGTTCCACTGAGCGTCAGACCCCGTAGAAAAGATCAAAGGATC
TTCTTGAGATCCTTTTTTTCTGCGCGTAATCTGCTGCTTGCAAACAAAAAAACCACCGCTACCAGCGGTG
GTTTGTTTGCCGGATCAAGAGCTACCAACTCTTTTTCCGAAGGTAACTGGCTTCAGCAGAGCGCAGATAC
CAAATACTGTTCTTCTAGTGTAGCCGTAGTTAGGCCACCACTTCAAGAACTCTGTAGCACCGCCTACATA
CCTCGCTCTGCTAATCCTGTTACCAGTGGCTGCTGCCAGTGGCGATAAGTCGTGTCTTACCGGGTTGGAC
TCAAGACGATAGTTACCGGATAAGGCGCAGCGGTCGGGCTGAACGGGGGGTTCGTGCACACAGCCCAGCT
TGGAGCGAACGACCTACACCGAACTGAGATACCTACAGCGTGAGCTATGAGAAAGCGCCACGCTTCCCGA
AGGGAGAAAGGCGGACAGGTATCCGGTAAGCGGCAGGGTCGGAACAGGAGAGCGCACGAGGGAGCTTCCA
GGGGGAAACGCCTGGTATCTTTATAGTCCTGTCGGGTTTCGCCACCTCTGACTTGAGCGTCGATTTTTGT
GATGCTCGTCAGGGGGGCGGAGCCTATGGAAAAACGCCAGCAACGCGGCCTTTTTACGGTTCCTGGCCTT
TTGCTGGCCTTTTGCTCACATGTTCTTTCCTGCGTTATCCCCTGATTCTGTGGATAACCGTATTACCGCC
TTTGAGTGAGCTGATACCGCTCGCCGCAGCCGAACGACCGAGCGCAGCGAGTCAGTGAGCGAGGAAGCGG
AAGAGCGCCCAATACGCAAACCGCCTCTCCCCGCGCGTTGGCCGATTCATTAATGCAGCTGGCACGACAG
GTTTCCCGACTGGAAAGCGGGCAGTGAGCGCAACGCAATTAATGTGAGTTAGCTCACTCATTAGGCACCC
CAGGCTTTACACTTTATGCTTCCGGCTCGTATGTTGTGTGGAATTGTGAGCGGATAACAATTTCACACAG
GAAACAGCTATGACATGATTACGAATTAA
